>Addgene plasmid #74497 | pcDNA3-Flt3-Y591F/Y919F | addgene partial sequence | sequence record 145930 | CMV-F 5'-CGCAAATGGGCGGTAGGCGTG-3'
ACCCACTGCTTACTGGCTTATCGAAATTAATACGACTCACTATAGGGAGACCCAAGCTTGGTACCGAGCT
CGGATCCATGCCGGCGTTGGCGCGCGACGGCGGCCAGCTGCCGCTGCTCGTTGTTTTTTCTGCAATGATA
TTTGGGACTATTACAAATCAAGATCTGCCTGTGATCAAGTGTGTTTTAATCAATCATAAGAACAATGATT
CATCAGTGGGGAAGTCATCATCATATCCCATGGTATCAGAATCCCCGGAAGACCTCGGGTGTGCGTTGAG
ACCCCAGAGCTCAGGGACAGTGTACGAAGCTGCCGCTGTGGAAGTGGATGTATCTGCTTCCATCACACTG
CAAGTGCTGGTCGATGCCCCAGGGAACATTTCCTGTCTCTGGGTCTTTAAGCACAGCTCCCTGAATTGCC
AGCCACATTTTGATTTACAAAACAGAGGAGTTGTTTCCATGGTCATTTTGAAAATGACAGAAACCCAAGC
TGGAGAATACCTACTTTTTATTCAGAGTGAAGCTACCAATTACACAATATTGTTTACAGTGAGTATAAGA
AATACCCTGCTTTACACATTAAGAAGACCTTACTTTAGAAAAATGGAAAACCAGGACGCCCTGGTCTGCA
TATCTGAGAGCGTTCCAGAGCCGATCGTGGAATGGGTGCTTTGCGATTCACAGGGGGAAAGCTGTAAAGA
AGAAAGTCCAGCTGTTGTTAAAAAGGAGGAAAAAGTGCTTCATGAATTATTTGGGATGGACATAAGGTGC
TGTGCCAGAAATGAACTGGGCAGGGAATGCACCAGGCTGTTCACAATAGATCTAAATCAAACTCCTCAGA
CCACATTGCCACAATTATTTCTTAAAGTAGGG
