>Addgene plasmid #74497 | pcDNA3-Flt3-Y591F/Y919F | addgene partial sequence | sequence record 146844 | Flt3-F 5'-GAAACCTCAAGTGCTCGCAG-3'
TCTCGGATGGATACCCATTACCATCTTGGACCTGGAAGAAGTGTTCAGACAAGTCTCCCAACTGCACAGA
AGAGATCACAGAAGGAGTCTGGAATAGAAAGGCTAACAGAAAAGTGTTTGGACAGTGGGTGTCGAGCAGT
ACTCTAAACATGAGTGAAGCCATAAAAGGGTTCCTGGTCAAGTGCTGTGCATACAATTCCCTTGGCACAT
CTTGTGAGACGATCCTTTTAAACTCTCCAGGCCCCTTCCCTTTCATCCAAGACAACATCTCATTCTATGC
AACAATTGGTGTTTGTCTCCTCTTCATTGTCGTTTTAACCCTGCTAATTTGTCACAAGTACAAAAAGCAA
TTTAGGTATGAAAGCCAGCTACAGATGGTACAGGTGACCGGCTCCTCAGATAATGAGTACTTCTTCGTTG
ATTTCAGAGAATATGAATATGATCTCAAATGGGAGTTTCCAAGAGAAAATTTAGAGTTTGGGAAGGTACT
AGGATCAGGTGCTTTTGGAAAAGTGATGAACGCAACAGCTTATGGAATTAGCAAAACAGGAGTCTCAATC
CAGGTTGCCGTCAAAATGCTGAAAGAAAAAGCAGACAGCTCTGAAAGAGAGGCACTCATGTCAGAACTCA
AGATGATGACCCAGCTGGGAAGCCACGAGAATATTGTGAACCTGCTGGGGGCGTGCACACTGTCAGGACC
AATTTACTTGATTTTTGAATACTGTTGCTATGGTGATCTTCTCAACTATCTAAGAAGTAAAAGAGAAAAA
TTTCACAGGACTTGGACAGAGATTTTCAAGGAACACAATTTCAGTTTTTACCCCACTTTCCAATCACATC
CAAATTCCAGCATGCCTGGTTCA
