>Addgene plasmid #74497 | pcDNA3-Flt3-Y591F/Y919F | addgene partial sequence | sequence record 146845 | BGH-rev 5'-TAGAAGGCACAGTCGAGG-3'
ATAGGGCCCTCTAGATGCATGCTCGAGCGGCCGCCTACGAATCTTCGACCTGAGCCTGCGGAGAGAGTAG
CCCCAAATCCATCTCTCTGCTGAAAGGTCGCCTGTTTTGGTAGGTGTGAGGACATTCCGAAACACGGCCA
TCCACATTCTGATACATCGCTTCTTCTGCATCTGCCAGCTGACATCCTAAAAACGAAGTCAAATTAGGGA
AGGATGGCCGTTTCCTTGAGTCAAAAGCCCAGCAGGATTGCATTATAATGAATATTTCTTCTGTAGCATA
AAATGGCTGATCCATTTTAAATCCATTTTGAATCAGTTTGTAGAAGTTAGCATCAACCGGAATGCCAGGG
TAAGGATTCACACCAAGTGAGAAGATTTCCCACAGTAATATTCCATATGACCAGACATCACTCTTAATGG
TGTAGATGCCTTCAAACAGGCTTTCGGGGGCCATCCATTTTACAGGCAGACGGGCATTGCCCCTGACAAC
ATAGTTGGAATCACTCATGATATCTCGAGCCAATCCAAAGTCACATATCTTCACCACTTTCCCGTGGGTG
ACAAGCACGTTCCTGGCGGCCAGGTCTCTGTGAACACACGACTTAAATTCCAGAAATTCCATTCCTTTGG
CAACTTGATATGCAAAGCAAAGAAGATCTTCAAATGTAAGCACATTCAAGTCCTCCTCTTCTTCCAGCCT
TTTTTGGTTTTCATATTCAATTTCATCTTCAGAGTGAAATGAATTCCCATGAAGCCCTGAGATTTGATCC
GAGTCCGGGTGTATCTGAACTTCTCTTGAACCAGGCATGCTGGAATTTGGATGTGATTGGAAAGTGGGGT
AAA
