[The description below was written by a language model from this plasmid's Addgene catalogue record.]
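Description:
pcDNA3-Flt3-Y591F/Y919F is a mammalian expression plasmid built on the pcDNA3 backbone and carrying human FLT3 (also known as CD135, FLK-2 or STK1), a receptor tyrosine kinase. The open reading frame is placed under the CMV promoter, which gives strong constitutive transcription in most mammalian cell lines. The listed reverse sequencing primer sits in the bovine growth hormone polyadenylation region, consistent with the usual pcDNA3 expression cassette. The plasmid is maintained in E. coli as a high-copy vector under ampicillin selection, and a neomycin resistance marker allows G418 selection of stably transfected mammalian cells. The insert was introduced by restriction cloning, but the sites used are not recorded, and no epitope tag or reporter fusion is listed. No feature table accompanies the entry, so details of the backbone elements rest on the catalogue fields alone.

The receptor carries two engineered tyrosine-to-phenylalanine substitutions, Y591F and Y919F, which remove the hydroxyl groups needed for phosphorylation at those positions while otherwise conserving the side chain. The associated study identifies phosphorylated Y591 and Y919 as direct binding sites for SOCS6, a negative regulator of Flt3 signalling, so this double mutant serves as a docking-deficient receptor for comparison with wild-type FLT3 in overexpression experiments on adaptor recruitment and downstream signal transduction. The record also lists a T227M change in the insert. Its origin or significance is not explained, so it should be kept in mind when interpreting results.
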