Addgene plasmid #74497: pcDNA3-Flt3-Y591F/Y919F
Purpose: Overexpression of FLT3 Y591F/Y919F mutant in mammalian cells
Depositing lab: Lars Rönnstrand. Depositing organization: Lund University. Publication: Suppressor of cytokine signaling 6 (SOCS6) negatively regulates Flt3 signal transduction through direct binding to phosphorylated tyrosines 591 and 919 of Flt3. Kazi JU, Sun J, Phung B, Zadjali F, Flores-Morales A, Ronnstrand L. J Biol Chem. 2012 Oct 19;287(43):36509-17. doi: 10.1074/jbc.M112.376111. Epub 2012 Sep 5. PubMed 22952242.
Backbone
  Vector backbone: pCDNA3
  Vector type: Mammalian Expression
  Selectable markers: Neomycin (select with G418)
Growth in bacteria
  Bacterial resistance: Ampicillin, 100 μg/mL
  Growth temperature: 37°C
  Growth strain: DH5alpha
  Copy number: High Copy
Gene/Insert
  Gene/Insert name: FLT3
  Species: H. sapiens (human)
  Mutation: Y591F/Y919F, T227M
  Entrez Gene: FLT3 (a.k.a. CD135, FLK-2, FLK2, STK1)
  Promoter: CMV
  Cloning method: Restriction Enzyme; 5′ cloning site unknown (unknown if destroyed); 3′ cloning site unknown (unknown if destroyed)
  Sequencing primers: 5′ CMV-F; 3′ BGHrev
Terms and licenses: Academic/Nonprofit Terms; Industry Terms: Not Available to Industry
Depositor comments: THE JOURNAL OF BIOLOGICAL CHEMISTRY VOL. 287, NO. 43, pp. 36509_36517, October 19, 2012
How to cite: pcDNA3-Flt3-Y591F/Y919F was a gift from Lars Rönnstrand (Addgene plasmid # 74497 ; http://n2t.net/addgene:74497 ; RRID:Addgene_74497)
